>Addgene plasmid #212811 | pcDNA5-FRT-TO-His6-NUbo-H2B-His8 | addgene full sequence | sequence record 418954 | Addgene NGS Result
GACGGATCGGGAGATCTCCCGATCCCCTATGGTGCACTCTCAGTACAATCTGCTCTGATGCCGCATAGTT
AAGCCAGTATCTGCTCCCTGCTTGTGTGTTGGAGGTCGCTGAGTAGTGCGCGAGCAAAATTTAAGCTACA
ACAAGGCAAGGCTTGACCGACAATTGCATGAAGAATCTGCTTAGGGTTAGGCGTTTTGCGCTGCTTCGCG
ATGTACGGGCCAGATATACGCGTTGACATTGATTATTGACTAGTTATTAATAGTAATCAATTACGGGGTC
ATTAGTTCATAGCCCATATATGGAGTTCCGCGTTACATAACTTACGGTAAATGGCCCGCCTGGCTGACCG
CCCAACGACCCCCGCCCATTGACGTCAATAATGACGTATGTTCCCATAGTAACGCCAATAGGGACTTTCC
ATTGACGTCAATGGGTGGAGTATTTACGGTAAACTGCCCACTTGGCAGTACATCAAGTGTATCATATGCC
AAGTACGCCCCCTATTGACGTCAATGACGGTAAATGGCCCGCCTGGCATTATGCCCAGTACATGACCTTA
TGGGACTTTCCTACTTGGCAGTACATCTACGTATTAGTCATCGCTATTACCATGGTGATGCGGTTTTGGC
AGTACATCAATGGGCGTGGATAGCGGTTTGACTCACGGGGATTTCCAAGTCTCCACCCCATTGACGTCAA
TGGGAGTTTGTTTTGGCACCAAAATCAACGGGACTTTCCAAAATGTCGTAACAACTCCGCCCCATTGACG
CAAATGGGCGGTAGGCGTGTACGGTGGGAGGTCTATATAAGCAGAGCTCTCCCTATCAGTGATAGAGATC
TCCCTATCAGTGATAGAGATCGTCGACGAGCTCGTTTAGTGAACCGTCAGATCGCCTGGAGACGCCATCC
ACGCTGTTTTGACCTCCATAGAAGACACCGGGACCGATCCAGCCTCCGGACTCTAGCGTTTAAACTTAAG
CTTATGCATCACCATCACCATCACAAGCTTGGGCAGATCTTCGTGAAGACCCTGACCGGCAAGACCGCCA
CCCTGGAGGTGGAGAGCAGCGACACCATCGACAACGTGAAGAGCAAGATCCAGGACAAGGAGGGCATCCC
CGGCAGCGGCGCCTACCCCTACGACGTGCCCGACTACGCCGGCAACGGCATCCTGTGGCACGAGATGTGG
CACGAGGGCCTGGAGGAGGCCAGCCGCCTGTACTTCGGCGAGCGCAACGTGAAGGGCATGTTCGAGGTGC
TGGAGCCCCTGCACGCCATGATGGAGCGCGGCCCCCAGACCCTGAAGGAGACCAGCTTCAACCAGGCCTA
CGGCCGCGACCTGATGGAGGCCCAGGAGTGGTGCCGCAAGTACATGAAGAGCGGCAACGTGAAGGACCTG
CTGCAGGCCTGGGACCTGTACTACCACGTGTTCCGCCGCATCAGCAAGACTAGT
[378 nt withheld, positions 1455-1832]
CATCACCATCACCATCACCATCACTAAGCGGCCGCTCGAGTCTAGAGGGCCCGTTTAAACCCGCTGATCA
GCCTCGACTGTGCCTTCTAGTTGCCAGCCATCTGTTGTTTGCCCCTCCCCCGTGCCTTCCTTGACCCTGG
AAGGTGCCACTCCCACTGTCCTTTCCTAATAAAATGAGGAAATTGCATCGCATTGTCTGAGTAGGTGTCA
TTCTATTCTGGGGGGTGGGGTGGGGCAGGACAGCAAGGGGGAGGATTGGGAAGACAATAGCAGGCATGCT
GGGGATGCGGTGGGCTCTATGGCTTCTGAGGCGGAAAGAACCAGCTGGGGCTCTAGGGGGTATCCCC
[124 nt withheld, positions 2180-2303]
C
[91 nt withheld, positions 2305-2395]
AGGGTGATGGTTCACGTACCTAGAAGTTCCTATTCCGAAGTTCCTATTCTCTAGAAAGTATAGGAACTTC
CTTGGCCAAAAAGCCTGAACTCACCGCGACGTCTGTCGAGAAGTTTCTGATCGAAAAGTTCGACAGCGTC
TCCGACCTGATGCAGCTCTCGGAGGGCGAAGAATCTCGTGCTTTCAGCTTCGATGTAGGAGGGCGTGGAT
ATGTCCTGCGGGTAAATAGCTGCGCCGATGGTTTCTACAAAGATCGTTATGTTTATCGGCACTTTGCATC
GGCCGCGCTCCCGATTCCGGAAGTGCTTGACATTGGGGAATTCAGCGAGAGCCTGACCTATTGCATCTCC
CGCCGTGCACAGGGTGTCACGTTGCAAGACCTGCCTGAAACCGAACTGCCCGCTGTTCTGCAGCCGGTCG
CGGAGGCCATGGATGCGATCGCTGCGGCCGATCTTAGCCAGACGAGCGGGTTCGGCCCATTCGGACCGCA
AGGAATCGGTCAATACACTACATGGCGTGATTTCATATGCGCGATTGCTGATCCCCATGTGTATCACTGG
CAAACTGTGATGGACGACACCGTCAGTGCGTCCGTCGCGCAGGCTCTCGATGAGCTGATGCTTTGGGCCG
AGGACTGCCCCGAAGTCCGGCACCTCGTGCACGCGGATTTCGGCTCCAACAATGTCCTGACGGACAATGG
CCGCATAACAGCGGTCATTGACTGGAGCGAGGCGATGTTCGGGGATTCCCAATACGAGGTCGCCAACATC
TTCTTCTGGAGGCCGTGGTTGGCTTGTATGGAGCAGCAGACGCGCTACTTCGAGCGGAGGCATCCGGAGC
TTGCAGGATCGCCGCGGCTCCGGGCGTATATGCTCCGCATTGGTCTTGACCAACTCTATCAGAGCTTGGT
TGACGGCAATTTCGATGATGCAGCTTGGGCGCAGGGTCGATGCGACGCAATCGTCCGATCCGGAGCCGGG
ACTGTCGGGCGTACACAAATCGCCCGCAGAAGCGCGGCCGTCTGGACCGATGGCTGTGTAGAAGTACTCG
CCGATAGTGGAAACCGACGCCCCAGCACTCGTCCGAGGGCAAAGGAATAGCACGTACTACGAGATTTCGA
TTCCACCGCCGCCTTCTATGAAAGGTTGGGCTTCGGAATCGTTTTCCGGGACGCCGGCTGGATGATCCTC
CAGCGCGGGGATCTCATGCTGGAGTTCTTCGCCCACCCCAACTTGTTTATTGCAGCTTATAATGGTTACA
AATAAAGCAATAGCATCACAAATTTCACAAATAAAGCATTTTTTTCACTGCATTCTAGTTGTGGTTTGTC
CAAACTCATCAATGTATCTTATCATGTCTGTATACCGTCGACCTCTAGCTAGAGCTTGGCGTAATCATGG
TCATAGCTGTTTCCTGTGTGAAATTGTTATCCGCTCACAATTCCACACAACATACGAGCCGGAAGCATAA
AGTGTAAAGCCTGGGGTGCCTAATGAGTGAGCTAACTCACATTAATTGCGTTGCGCTCACTGCCCGCTTT
CCAGTCGGGAAACCTGTCGTGCCAGCTGCATTAATGAATCGGCCAACGCGCGGGGAGAGGCGGTTTGCGT
ATTGGGCGCTCTTCCGCTTCCTCGCTCACTGACTCGCTGCGCGCGGTCGTTCGGCTGCGGCGAGCGGTAT
CAGCTCACTCAAAGGCGGTAATACGGTTATCCACAGAATCAGGGGATAACGCAGGAAAGAACATGTGAGC
AAAAGGCCAGCAAAAGGCCAGGAACCGTAAAAAGGCCGCGTTGCTGGCGTTTTTCCATAGGCTCCGCCCC
CCTGACGAGCATCACAAAAATCGACGCTCAAGTCAGAGGTGGCGAAACCCGACAGGACTATAAAGATACC
AGGCGTTTCCCCCTGGAAGCTCCCTCGTGCGCTCTCCTGTTCCGACCCTGCCGCTTACCGGATACCTGTC
CGCCTTTCTCCCTTCGGGAAGCGTGGCGCTTTCTCATAGCTCACGCTGTAGGTATCTCAGTTCGGTGTAG
GTCGTTCGCTCCAAGCTGGGCTGTGTGCACGAACCCCCCGTTCAGCCCGACCGCTGCGCCTTATCCGGTA
ACTATCGTCTTGAGTCCAACCCGGTAAGACACGACTTATCGCCACTGGCAGCAGCCACTGGTAACAGGAT
TAGCAGAGCGAGGTATGTAGGCGGTGCTACAGAGTTCTTGAAGTGGTGGCCTAACTACGGCTACACTAGA
AGAACAGTATTTGGTATCTGCGCTCTGCTGAAGCCAGTTACCTTCGGAAAAAGAGTTGGTAGCTCTTGAT
CCGGCAAACAAACCACCGCTGGTAGCGGTGGTTTTTTTGTTTGCAAGCAGCAGATTACGCGCAGAAAAAA
AGGATCTCAAGAAGATCCTTTGATCTTTTCTACGGGGTCTGACGCTCAGTGGAACGAAAACTCACGTTAA
GGGATTTTGGTCATGAGATTATCAAAAAGGATCTTCACCTAGATCCTTTTAAATTAAAAATGAAGTTTTA
AATCAATCTAAAGTATATATGAGTAAACTTGGTCTGACAGTTACCAATGCTTAATCAGTGAGGCACCTAT
CTCAGCGATCTGTCTATTTCGTTCATCCATAGTTGCCTGACTCCCCGTCGTGTAGATAACTACGATACGG
GAGGGCTTACCATCTGGCCCCAGTGCTGCAATGATACCGCGAGACCCACGCTCACCGGCTCCAGATTTAT
CAGCAATAAACCAGCCAGCCGGAAGGGCCGAGCGCAGAAGTGGTCCTGCAACTTTATCCGCCTCCATCCA
GTCTATTAATTGTTGCCGGGAAGCTAGAGTAAGTAGTTCGCCAGTTAATAGTTTGCGCAACGTTGTTGCC
ATTGCTACAGGCATCGTGGTGTCACGCTCGTCGTTTGGTATGGCTTCATTCAGCTCCGGTTCCCAACGAT
CAAGGCGAGTTACATGATCCCCCATGTTGTGCAAAAAAGCGGTTAGCTCCTTCGGTCCTCCGATCGTTGT
CAGAAGTAAGTTGGCCGCAGTGTTATCACTCATGGTTATGGCAGCACTGCATAATTCTCTTACTGTCATG
CCATCCGTAAGATGCTTTTCTGTGACTGGTGAGTACTCAACCAAGTCATTCTGAGAATAGTGTATGCGGC
GACCGAGTTGCTCTTGCCCGGCGTCAATACGGGATAATACCGCGCCACATAGCAGAACTTTAAAAGTGCT
CATCATTGGAAAACGTTCTTCGGGGCGAAAACTCTCAAGGATCTTACCGCTGTTGAGATCCAGTTCGATG
TAACCCACTCGTGCACCCAACTGATCTTCAGCATCTTTTACTTTCACCAGCGTTTCTGGGTGAGCAAAAA
CAGGAAGGCAAAATGCCGCAAAAAAGGGAATAAGGGCGACACGGAAATGTTGAATACTCATACTCTTCCT
TTTTCAATATTATTGAAGCATTTATCAGGGTTATTGTCTCATGAGCGGATACATATTTGAATGTATTTAG
AAAAATAAACAAATAGGGGTTCCGCGCACATTTCCCCGAAAAGTGCCACCTGACGTC
Features (pLannotate 1.2.2; 25 found; start..end, strand, type, name):
     28..80      -  misc_feature   bom (fragment): basis of mobility region from pBR322
    235..614     +  enhancer       CMV enhancer: human cytomegalovirus immediate early enhancer
    615..818     +  promoter       CMV promoter: human cytomegalovirus (CMV) immediate early promoter
    820..839     +  promoter       PLtetO-1 promoter (fragment): modified phage lambda PL promoter with tet operator sites (Lutz and Bujard, 1997)
    841..860     +  promoter       PLtetO-1 promoter (fragment): modified phage lambda PL promoter with tet operator sites (Lutz and Bujard, 1997)
    868..901     +  promoter       TRE3GV promoter (fragment): 3rd-generation Tet-responsive promoter that can be activated by binding of Tet-On® 3G, optimized for retroviral and lentiviral vectors
    987..1004    +  CDS            7xHis (fragment): 6xHis affinity tag
   1014..1121    +  CDS            UBIQ_AVESA (fragment): Experimental evidence at protein level: Swiss-Prot protein existence level 1. Ubiquitin exists either covalently attached to another protein, or free (unanchored). When covalently bound, it is conjugated to target proteins via an isopeptide bond either as a monomer (monoubiquitin), a polymer linked via different Lys residues of the ubiquitin (polyubiquitin chains) or a linear polymer linked via the initiator Met of the ubiquitin (linear polyubiquitin chains). Polyubiquitin chains, when attached to a target protein, have different functions depending on the Lys residue of the ubiquitin that is
   1170..1448    +  CDS            MTOR (fragment): MTOR_HUMAN - Also known as FRAP, FRAP1, FRAP2, RAFT1, RAPT1. Experimental evidence at protein level: Swiss-Prot protein existence level 1. Serine/threonine protein kinase which is a central regulator of cellular metabolism, growth and survival in response to hormones, growth factors, nutrients, energy and stress signals (PubMed:12087098, PubMed:12150925, PubMed:12150926, PubMed:12231510, PubMed:12718876, PubMed:14651849, PubMed:15268862, PubMed:15467718, PubMed:15545625, PubMed:15718470, PubMed:18497260, PubMed:18762023, PubMed:18925875, PubMed:20516213, PubMed:20537536, PubMed:21659604, PubMe
   1455..1832    +  CDS            H2B (sequence withheld): human histone H2B; HIST1H2BJ
   1833..1853    +  CDS            7xHis: 6xHis affinity tag
   1910..2134    +  polyA_signal   bGH poly(A) signal: bovine growth hormone polyadenylation signal
   2138..2159    +  promoter       SV40 promoter (fragment): SV40 enhancer and early promoter
   2180..2413    +  rep_origin     f1 ori (fragment) (sequence partly withheld): f1 bacteriophage origin of replication; arrow indicates direction of (+) strand synthesis
   2418..2465    +  protein_bind   FRT: FLP-mediated recombination occurs in the 8-bp core sequence TCTAGAAA (Turan and Bode, 2011). FLP recombinase from the Saccharomyces cerevisiae 2μ plasmid
   2473..3495    +  CDS            HygR: aminoglycoside phosphotransferase from E. coli; aph(4)-Ia; confers resistance to hygromycin
   3505..3630    +  CDS            ble (fragment): BLE_KLEPN - Experimental evidence at protein level: Swiss-Prot protein existence level 1. Binding protein with a strong affinity to the bleomycin family of antibiotics. Binds to CL990; an antimitotic-antibiotic compound. From Klebsiella pneumoniae.
   3625..3746    +  polyA_signal   SV40 poly(A) signal: SV40 polyadenylation signal
   3819..3835    -  protein_bind   lac operator: The lac repressor binds to the lac operator to inhibit transcription in E. coli. This inhibition can be relieved by adding lactose or isopropyl-β-D-thiogalactopyranoside (IPTG). lac repressor encoded by lacI
   3843..3873    -  promoter       lac promoter: promoter for the E. coli lac operon
   3888..3909    -  protein_bind   CAP binding site: CAP binding activates transcription in the presence of cAMP. E. coli catabolite activator protein
   3922..4014    -  CDS            lacI (fragment): lac repressor; lacI; The lac repressor binds to the lac operator to inhibit transcription in E. coli. This inhibition can be relieved by adding lactose or isopropyl-β-D-thiogalactopyranoside (IPTG).
   4197..4785    -  rep_origin     ori: high-copy-number ColE1/pMB1/pBR322/pUC origin of replication
   4956..5816    -  CDS            AmpR: β-lactamase; bla; confers resistance to ampicillin, carbenicillin, and related antibiotics
   5817..5921    -  promoter       AmpR promoter: bla
