[The description below was written by a language model from this plasmid's Addgene catalogue record and pLannotate feature annotations shown in this document.]
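Description:
pcDNA5-FRT-TO-His6-NUbo-H2B-His8 is a mammalian expression plasmid of about 6 kb built on the pcDNA5-FRT/TO backbone. It is propagated in E. coli through a high-copy ColE1/pUC-type origin with ampicillin selection (AmpR under its own bla promoter). A partial f1 origin and remnants of the lac promoter/operator region are also annotated in the backbone.

The expression cassette uses the CMV immediate-early enhancer and promoter. This is followed by two short tet operator matches, which the annotation tool labelled as PLtetO-1 and TRE3G fragments. In cells that express the Tet repressor, transcription is held off until doxycycline is added, while in cells lacking the repressor the promoter is constitutive, matching the stated purpose. The open reading frame begins with a 6xHis tag. Next comes NUbo, which the feature table resolves into an N-terminal ubiquitin fragment and a segment matching human mTOR. The mTOR segment is probably the rapamycin-binding FRB domain, although the record does not name it as such. NUbo is codon-optimized for mammalian cells and is fused in frame to human histone H2B (HIST1H2BJ). A C-terminal 8xHis tag and the bGH polyadenylation signal complete the cassette.

Downstream lies an FRT site directly ahead of a hygromycin resistance gene with an SV40 poly(A) signal. This arrangement allows Flp-mediated integration into a matching genomic FRT site and hygromycin selection of stable, isogenic lines. According to the associated publication title, the construct belongs to the Ubiquiton system for inducible, linkage-specific polyubiquitylation. In that system H2B appears to serve as a NUbo-tagged substrate, and the His tags allow affinity purification of the modified protein.
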