Addgene plasmid #212811: pcDNA5-FRT-TO-His6-NUbo-H2B-His8
Purpose: Constitutive or doxycycline-inducible expression of His6-NUbo-H2B-His8 in mammalian cells
Depositing lab: Helle Ulrich. Depositing organization: Institut fuer Molekulare Biologie (IMB Mainz). Publication: Ubiquiton-An inducible, linkage-specific polyubiquitylation tool. Renz C, Asimaki E, Meister C, Albanese V, Petriukov K, Krapoth NC, Wegmann S, Wollscheid HP, Wong RP, Fulzele A, Chen JX, Leon S, Ulrich HD. Mol Cell. 2024 Jan 18;84(2):386-400.e11. doi: 10.1016/j.molcel.2023.11.016. Epub 2023 Dec 15. PubMed 38103558.
Backbone
  Vector backbone: pcDNA5-FRT/TO
  Vector type: Mammalian Expression
  Selectable markers: Hygromycin
Growth in bacteria
  Bacterial resistance: Ampicillin, 100 μg/mL
  Growth temperature: 37°C
  Growth strain: Top10
  Copy number: High Copy
Gene/Insert
  Gene/Insert name: H2B
  Species: H. sapiens (human), S. cerevisiae (budding yeast)
  Tag / fusion protein: 6xHis-NUbo (N terminal on insert); 8xHis (C terminal on insert)
  Cloning method: Unknown
Terms and licenses: Academic/Nonprofit Terms; Industry Terms: Not Available to Industry
Depositor comments: pHU5706; cloning method: site-directed mutagenesis; NUbo codon-optimized for mammalian cells
How to cite: pcDNA5-FRT-TO-His6-NUbo-H2B-His8 was a gift from Helle Ulrich (Addgene plasmid # 212811 ; http://n2t.net/addgene:212811 ; RRID:Addgene_212811)
